Addgene plasmid #116384: pHAGE-FGFR3-R124W
Purpose: Lentiviral expression of FGFR3 R124W
Depositing lab: Gordon Mills & Kenneth Scott. Depositing organization: Baylor College of Medicine. Publication: Systematic Functional Annotation of Somatic Mutations in Cancer. Ng PK, Li J, Jeong KJ, Shao S, Chen H, Tsang YH, Sengupta S, Wang Z, Bhavana VH, Tran R, Soewito S, Minussi DC, Moreno D, Kong K, Dogruluk T, Lu H, Gao J, Tokheim C, Zhou DC, Johnson AM, Zeng J, Ip CKM, Ju Z, Wester M, Yu S, Li Y, Vellano CP, Schultz N, Karchin R, Ding L, Lu Y, Cheung LWT, Chen K, Shaw KR, Meric-Bernstam F, Scott KL, Yi S, Sahni N, Liang H, Mills GB. Cancer Cell. 2018 Mar 12;33(3):450-462.e10. doi: 10.1016/j.ccell.2018.01.021. PubMed 29533785.
Backbone
  Vector backbone: pHAGE
  Vector type: Lentiviral
Growth in bacteria
  Bacterial resistance: Ampicillin, 100 μg/mL
  Growth temperature: 37°C
  Growth strain: Stbl3
  Copy number: High Copy
Gene/Insert
  Gene/Insert name: FGFR3
  Species: H. sapiens (human)
  Mutation: R124W
  Entrez Gene: FGFR3 (a.k.a. ACH, CD333, CEK2, HSFGFR3EX, JTK4)
  Cloning method: Gateway Cloning
Terms and licenses: Academic/Nonprofit Terms; Industry Terms: Not Available to Industry
How to cite: pHAGE-FGFR3-R124W was a gift from Gordon Mills & Kenneth Scott (Addgene plasmid # 116384 ; http://n2t.net/addgene:116384 ; RRID:Addgene_116384)
