[The description below was written by a language model from this plasmid's Addgene catalogue record and pLannotate feature annotations shown in this document.]
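Description:
pHAGE-FGFR3-R124W is an HIV-1-based lentiviral expression plasmid of about 10.9 kb that carries human FGFR3 with the R124W substitution in the pHAGE backbone. It is propagated in E. coli through a high-copy ColE1/pUC-type origin and selected with ampicillin via the β-lactamase gene. The record lists a recombination-deficient strain (Stbl3), which is typical for LTR-containing plasmids. The viral portion contains a truncated 5' LTR, the Ψ packaging signal with an adjoining gag fragment, the Rev response element for Rev-dependent nuclear export of the genomic RNA, and the cPPT/CTS. It ends in a ΔU3 self-inactivating 3' LTR, so the integrated provirus lacks LTR promoter activity. Packaging functions are not encoded on the plasmid and must be supplied in trans.

Between the LTRs, the constitutive human EF-1α promoter drives the FGFR3 open reading frame. The insert is flanked by attB1 and attB2 sites, consistent with the recorded Gateway cloning. Downstream lie short T3 and T7 promoter sequences, an attB4 remnant and a V5 epitope sequence; the record does not indicate whether V5 is fused in frame to the receptor. An EMCV IRES then allows translation of puromycin N-acetyltransferase from the same transcript, so transduced mammalian cells can be selected with puromycin. A WPRE enhances transcript stability and expression.

FGFR3 is a receptor tyrosine kinase for fibroblast growth factors that regulates cell proliferation, differentiation and apoptosis. The construct comes from a large-scale effort to annotate the function of somatic cancer mutations, and it is intended for stable expression of this variant in target cells to assess its effects.
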