Features (pLannotate 1.2.2; 30 found; start..end, strand, type, name):
    377..634     +  LTR            5' LTR (truncated): truncated 5' long terminal repeat (LTR) from HIV-1
    681..806     +  misc_feature   HIV-1 Ψ: packaging signal of human immunodeficiency virus type 1
    790..1128    +  CDS            HIV-1 gag (fragment): gag protein from human immunodeficiency virus 1; gag
   1303..1536    +  misc_feature   RRE: The Rev response element (RRE) of HIV-1 allows for Rev-dependent mRNA export from the nucleus to the cytoplasm.
   1913..2013    +  CDS            Rev (fragment): human immunodeficiency virus 1 (HIV-1) Rev protein; rev; enhances nuclear export of unspliced and incompletely spliced viral mRNAs
   2058..2175    +  misc_feature   cPPT/CTS: central polypurine tract and central termination sequence of HIV-1
   2223..3401    +  promoter       EF-1α promoter: strong constitutive promoter for human elongation factor EF-1α
   3422..3442    +  protein_bind   attB1: mutant version of attB; core recombination site for the Gateway® BP reaction BP Clonase™
   3463..5880    +  CDS            FGFR3: FGFR3_HUMAN - Also known as JTK4. Experimental evidence at protein level: Swiss-Prot protein existence level 1. Tyrosine-protein kinase that acts as cell-surface receptor for fibroblast growth factors and plays an essential role in the regulation of cell proliferation, differentiation and apoptosis. Plays an essential role in the regulation of chondrocyte differentiation, proliferation and apoptosis, and is required for normal skeleton development. Regulates both osteogenesis and postnatal bone mineralization by osteoblasts. Promotes apoptosis in chondrocytes, but can also promote cancer cell
   5897..5917    -  protein_bind   attB2: mutant version of attB; core recombination site for the Gateway® BP reaction BP Clonase™
   5926..5944    +  promoter       T3 promoter: promoter for bacteriophage T3 RNA polymerase
   5970..5988    -  promoter       T7 promoter: promoter for bacteriophage T7 RNA polymerase
   5994..6012    -  protein_bind   attB4 (fragment): mutant version of attB; core recombination site for the Gateway® BP reaction BP Clonase™
   6068..6109    +  CDS            V5 tag: epitope tag from simian virus 5
   6234..6696    +  misc_feature   IRES: internal ribosome entry site (IRES) of the encephalomyocarditis virus (EMCV)
   6710..7307    +  CDS            PuroR (fragment): puromycin N-acetyltransferase; pac from Streptomyces; confers resistance to puromycin
   7323..7911    +  misc_feature   WPRE: woodchuck hepatitis virus posttranscriptional regulatory element
   7919..7984    +  CDS            nef (fragment): NEF_HV1Z2 - Experimental evidence at protein level: Swiss-Prot protein existence level 1. Extracellular Nef protein targets CD4(+) T-lymphocytes for apoptosis by interacting with CXCR4 surface receptors. From Human immunodeficiency virus type 1 group M subtype D (isolate Z2/CDC-Z34) (HIV-1).
   7986..8219    +  LTR            3' LTR (ΔU3): self-inactivating 3' long terminal repeat (LTR) from HIV-1
   8424..8528    +  promoter       AmpR promoter: bla
   8529..9389    +  CDS            AmpR: β-lactamase; bla; confers resistance to ampicillin, carbenicillin, and related antibiotics
   9560..10148   +  rep_origin     ori: high-copy-number ColE1/pMB1/pBR322/pUC origin of replication
  10331..10385   +  CDS            lacI (fragment): lac repressor; lacI; The lac repressor binds to the lac operator to inhibit transcription in E. coli. This inhibition can be relieved by adding lactose or isopropyl-β-D-thiogalactopyranoside (IPTG).
  10391..10484   +  rep_origin     SV40 ori (fragment): SV40 origin of replication
  10509..10546   +  CDS            lacI (fragment): lac repressor; lacI; The lac repressor binds to the lac operator to inhibit transcription in E. coli. This inhibition can be relieved by adding lactose or isopropyl-β-D-thiogalactopyranoside (IPTG).
  10559..10580   +  protein_bind   CAP binding site: CAP binding activates transcription in the presence of cAMP. E. coli catabolite activator protein
  10595..10625   +  promoter       lac promoter: promoter for the E. coli lac operon
  10629..10651   +  protein_bind   lac operator (fragment): The lac repressor binds to the lac operator to inhibit transcription in E. coli. This inhibition can be relieved by adding lactose or isopropyl-β-D-thiogalactopyranoside (IPTG). lac repressor encoded by lacI
  10683..10766   +  polyA_signal   SV40 poly(A) signal (fragment): SV40 polyadenylation signal
  10933..329     +  CDS            nef (fragment) (across the origin): NEF_HV1BR - Experimental evidence at protein level: Swiss-Prot protein existence level 1. Extracellular Nef protein targets CD4(+) T-lymphocytes for apoptosis by interacting with CXCR4 surface receptors (PubMed:14990729). From Human immunodeficiency virus type 1 group M subtype B (isolate BRU/LAI) (HIV-1).
>Addgene plasmid #116384 | pHAGE-FGFR3-R124W | addgene full sequence | sequence record 252679 | Addgene NGS Result
TGGAAGGGCTAATTCACTCCCAAAGAAGACAAGATATCCTTGATCTGTGGATCTACCACACACAAGGCTA
CTTCCCTGATTAGCAGAACTACACACCAGGGCCAGGGGTCAGATATCCACTGACCTTTGGATGGTGCTAC
AAGCTAGTACCAGTTGAGCCAGATAAGGTAGAAGAGGCCAATAAAGGAGAGAACACCAGCTTGTTACACC
CTGTGAGCCTGCATGGGATGGATGACCCGGAGAGAGAAGTGTTAGAGTGGAGGTTTGACAGCCGCCTAGC
ATTTCATCACGTGGCCCGAGAGCTGCATCCGGAGTACTTCAAGAACTGCTGATATCGAGCTTGCTACAAG
GGACTTTCCGCTGGGGACTTTCCAGGGAGGCGTGGCCTGGGCGGGACTGGGGAGTGGCGAGCCCTCAGAT
CCTGCATATAAGCAGCTGCTTTTTGCCTGTACTGGGTCTCTCTGGTTAGACCAGATCTGAGCCTGGGAGC
TCTCTGGCTAACTAGGGAACCCACTGCTTAAGCCTCAATAAAGCTTGCCTTGAGTGCTTCAAGTAGTGTG
TGCCCGTCTGTTGTGTGACTCTGGTAACTAGAGATCCCTCAGACCCTTTTAGTCAGTGTGGAAAATCTCT
AGCAGTGGCGCCCGAACAGGGACTTGAAAGCGAAAGGGAAACCAGAGGAGCTCTCTCGACGCAGGACTCG
GCTTGCTGAAGCGCGCACGGCAAGAGGCGAGGGGCGGCGACTGGTGAGTACGCCAAAAATTTTGACTAGC
GGAGGCTAGAAGGAGAGAGATGGGTGCGAGAGCGTCAGTATTAAGCGGGGGAGAATTAGATCGCGATGGG
AAAAAATTCGGTTAAGGCCAGGGGGAAAGAAAAAATATAAATTAAAACATATAGTATGGGCAAGCAGGGA
GCTAGAACGATTCGCAGTTAATCCTGGCCTGTTAGAAACATCAGAAGGCTGTAGACAAATACTGGGACAG
CTACAACCATCCCTTCAGACAGGATCAGAAGAACTTAGATCATTATATAATACAGTAGCAACCCTCTATT
GTGTGCATCAAAGGATAGAGATAAAAGACACCAAGGAAGCTTTAGACAAGATAGAGGAAGAGCAAAACAA
AAGTAAGACCACCGCACAGCAAGCGGCCGGCCGCTGATCTTCAGACCTGGAGGAGGAGATATGAGGGACA
ATTGGAGAAGTGAATTATATAAATATAAAGTAGTAAAAATTGAACCATTAGGAGTAGCACCCACCAAGGC
AAAGAGAAGAGTGGTGCAGAGAGAAAAAAGAGCAGTGGGAATAGGAGCTTTGTTCCTTGGGTTCTTGGGA
GCAGCAGGAAGCACTATGGGCGCAGCGTCAATGACGCTGACGGTACAGGCCAGACAATTATTGTCTGGTA
TAGTGCAGCAGCAGAACAATTTGCTGAGGGCTATTGAGGCGCAACAGCATCTGTTGCAACTCACAGTCTG
GGGCATCAAGCAGCTCCAGGCAAGAATCCTGGCTGTGGAAAGATACCTAAAGGATCAACAGCTCCTGGGG
ATTTGGGGTTGCTCTGGAAAACTCATTTGCACCACTGCTGTGCCTTGGAATGCTAGTTGGAGTAATAAAT
CTCTGGAACAGATTTGGAATCACACGACCTGGATGGAGTGGGACAGAGAAATTAACAATTACACAAGCTT
AATACACTCCTTAATTGAAGAATCGCAAAACCAGCAAGAAAAGAATGAACAAGAATTATTGGAATTAGAT
AAATGGGCAAGTTTGTGGAATTGGTTTAACATAACAAATTGGCTGTGGTATATAAAATTATTCATAATGA
TAGTAGGAGGCTTGGTAGGTTTAAGAATAGTTTTTGCTGTACTTTCTATAGTGAATAGAGTTAGGCAGGG
ATATTCACCATTATCGTTTCAGACCCACCTCCCAACCCCGAGGGGACCCGACAGGCCCGAAGGAATAGAA
GAAGAAGGTGGAGAGAGAGACAGAGACAGATCCATTCGATTAGTGAACGGATCTCGACGGTATCGCCGAA
TTCACAAATGGCAGTATTCATCCACAATTTTAAAAGAAAAGGGGGGATTGGGGGGTACAGTGCAGGGGAA
AGAATAGTAGACATAATAGCAACAGACATACAAACTAAAGAATTACAAAAACAAATTACAAAAATTCAAA
ATTTTCGGGTTTATTACAGGGACAGCAGAGATCCAGTTTGGACTAGTCGTGAGGCTCCGGTGCCCGTCAG
TGGGCAGAGCGCACATCGCCCACAGTCCCCGAGAAGTTGGGGGGAGGGGTCGGCAATTGAACCGGTGCCT
AGAGAAGGTGGCGCGGGGTAAACTGGGAAAGTGATGTCGTGTACTGGCTCCGCCTTTTTCCCGAGGGTGG
GGGAGAACCGTATATAAGTGCAGTAGTCGCCGTGAACGTTCTTTTTCGCAACGGGTTTGCCGCCAGAACA
CAGGTAAGTGCCGTGTGTGGTTCCCGCGGGCCTGGCCTCTTTACGGGTTATGGCCCTTGCGTGCCTTGAA
TTACTTCCACCTGGCTGCAGTACGTGATTCTTGATCCCGAGCTTCGGGTTGGAAGTGGGTGGGAGAGTTC
GAGGCCTTGCGCTTAAGGAGCCCCTTCGCCTCGTGCTTGAGTTGAGGCCTGGCCTGGGCGCTGGGGCCGC
CGCGTGCGAATCTGGTGGCACCTTCGCGCCTGTCTCGCTGCTTTCGATAAGTCTCTAGCCATTTAAAATT
TTTGATGACCTGCTGCGACGCTTTTTTTCTGGCAAGATAGTCTTGTAAATGCGGGCCAAGATCTGCACAC
TGGTATTTCGGTTTTTGGGGCCGCGGGCGGCGACGGGGCCCGTGCGTCCCAGCGCACATGTTCGGCGAGG
CGGGGCCTGCGAGCGCGGCCACCGAGAATCGGACGGGGGTAGTCTCAAGCTGGCCGGCCTGCTCTGGTGC
CTGGCCTCGCGCCGCCGTGTATCGCCCCGCCCTGGGCGGCAAGGCTGGCCCGGTCGGCACCAGTTGCGTG
AGCGGAAAGATGGCCGCTTCCCGGCCCTGCTGCAGGGAGCTCAAAATGGAGGACGCGGCGCTCGGGAGAG
CGGGCGGGTGAGTCACCCACACAAAGGAAAAGGGCCTTTCCGTCCTCAGCCGTCGCTTCATGTGACTCCA
CGGAGTACCGGGCGCCGTCCAGGCACCTCGATTAGTTCTCGAGCTTTTGGAGTACGTCGTCTTTAGGTTG
GGGGGAGGGGTTTTATGCGATGGAGTTTCCCCACACTGAGTGGGTGGAGACTGAAGTTAGGCCAGCTTGG
CACTTGATGTAATTCTCCTTGGAATTTGCCCTTTTTGAGTTTGGATCTTGGTTCATTCTCAAGCCTCAGA
CAGTGGTTCAAAGTTTTTTTCTTCCATTTCAGGTGTCGTGAAGCGGCCCTGCAGATATCAACAAGTTTGT
ACAAAAAAGCAGAAGGGCCGTCAAGGCCCACCATGGGCGCCCCTGCCTGCGCCCTCGCGCTCTGCGTGGC
CGTGGCCATCGTGGCCGGCGCCTCCTCGGAGTCCTTGGGGACGGAGCAGCGCGTCGTGGGGCGAGCGGCA
GAAGTCCCGGGCCCAGAGCCCGGCCAGCAGGAGCAGTTGGTCTTCGGCAGCGGGGATGCTGTGGAGCTGA
GCTGTCCCCCGCCCGGGGGTGGTCCCATGGGGCCCACTGTCTGGGTCAAGGATGGCACAGGGCTGGTGCC
CTCGGAGCGTGTCCTGGTGGGGCCCCAGCGGCTGCAGGTGCTGAATGCCTCCCACGAGGACTCCGGGGCC
TACAGCTGCCGGCAGCGGCTCACGCAGCGCGTACTGTGCCACTTCAGTGTGTGGGTGACAGACGCTCCAT
CCTCGGGAGATGACGAAGACGGGGAGGACGAGGCTGAGGACACAGGTGTGGACACAGGGGCCCCTTACTG
GACACGGCCCGAGCGGATGGACAAGAAGCTGCTGGCCGTGCCGGCCGCCAACACCGTCCGCTTCCGCTGC
CCAGCCGCTGGCAACCCCACTCCCTCCATCTCCTGGCTGAAGAACGGCAGGGAGTTCCGCGGCGAGCACC
GCATTGGAGGCATCAAGCTGCGGCATCAGCAGTGGAGCCTGGTCATGGAAAGCGTGGTGCCCTCGGACCG
CGGCAACTACACCTGCGTCGTGGAGAACAAGTTTGGCAGCATCCGGCAGACGTACACGCTGGACGTGCTG
GAGCGCTCCCCGCACCGGCCCATCCTGCAGGCGGGGCTGCCGGCCAACCAGACGGCGGTGCTGGGCAGCG
ACGTGGAGTTCCACTGCAAGGTGTACAGTGACGCACAGCCCCACATCCAGTGGCTCAAGCACGTGGAGGT
GAACGGCAGCAAGGTGGGCCCGGACGGCACACCCTACGTTACCGTGCTCAAGACGGCGGGCGCTAACACC
ACCGACAAGGAGCTAGAGGTTCTCTCCTTGCACAACGTCACCTTTGAGGACGCCGGGGAGTACACCTGCC
TGGCGGGCAATTCTATTGGGTTTTCTCATCACTCTGCGTGGCTGGTGGTGCTGCCAGCCGAGGAGGAGCT
GGTGGAGGCTGACGAGGCGGGCAGTGTGTATGCAGGCATCCTCAGCTACGGGGTGGGCTTCTTCCTGTTC
ATCCTGGTGGTGGCGGCTGTGACGCTCTGCCGCCTGCGCAGCCCCCCCAAGAAAGGCCTGGGCTCCCCCA
CCGTGCACAAGATCTCCCGCTTCCCGCTCAAGCGACAGGTGTCCCTGGAGTCCAACGCGTCCATGAGCTC
CAACACACCACTGGTGCGCATCGCAAGGCTGTCCTCAGGGGAGGGCCCCACGCTGGCCAATGTCTCCGAG
CTCGAGCTGCCTGCCGACCCCAAATGGGAGCTGTCTCGGGCCCGGCTGACCCTGGGCAAGCCCCTTGGGG
AGGGCTGCTTCGGCCAGGTGGTCATGGCGGAGGCCATCGGCATTGACAAGGACCGGGCCGCCAAGCCTGT
CACCGTAGCCGTGAAGATGCTGAAAGACGATGCCACTGACAAGGACCTGTCGGACCTGGTGTCTGAGATG
GAGATGATGAAGATGATCGGGAAACACAAAAACATCATCAACCTGCTGGGCGCCTGCACGCAGGGCGGGC
CCCTGTACGTGCTGGTGGAGTACGCGGCCAAGGGTAACCTGCGGGAGTTTCTGCGGGCGCGGCGGCCCCC
GGGCCTGGACTACTCCTTCGACACCTGCAAGCCGCCCGAGGAGCAGCTCACCTTCAAGGACCTGGTGTCC
TGTGCCTACCAGGTGGCCCGGGGCATGGAGTACTTGGCCTCCCAGAAGTGCATCCACAGGGACCTGGCTG
CCCGCAATGTGCTGGTGACCGAGGACAACGTGATGAAGATCGCAGACTTCGGGCTGGCCCGGGACGTGCA
CAACCTCGACTACTACAAGAAGACAACCAACGGCCGGCTGCCCGTGAAGTGGATGGCGCCTGAGGCCTTG
TTTGACCGAGTCTACACTCACCAGAGTGACGTCTGGTCCTTTGGGGTCCTGCTCTGGGAGATCTTCACGC
TGGGGGGCTCCCCGTACCCCGGCATCCCTGTGGAGGAGCTCTTCAAGCTGCTGAAGGAGGGCCACCGCAT
GGACAAGCCCGCCAACTGCACACACGACCTGTACATGATCATGCGGGAGTGCTGGCATGCCGCGCCCTCC
CAGAGGCCCACCTTCAAGCAGCTGGTGGAGGACCTGGACCGTGTCCTTACCGTGACGTCCACCGACGAGT
ACCTGGACCTGTCGGCGCCTTTCGAGCAGTACTCCCCGGGTGGCCAGGACACCCCCAGCTCCAGCTCCTC
AGGGGACGACTCCGTGTTTGCCCACGACCTGCTGCCCCCGGCCCCACCCAGCAGTGGGGGCTCGCGGACG
TAGGGCCTCATGGGCCCAGCTTTCTTGTACAAAGTGGTGATATCCAATTAACCCTCACTAAAGGGTAAGA
TTAGAAGTTAATGAAGAACCCTATAGTGAGTCGTATTACCACCCAACTTTTCTATACAAAGTGGTTGATA
TCCAGCACAGTGGCGGCCGCTCGAGTCTAGAGGGCCCGCGGTTCGAAGGTAAGCCTATCCCTAACCCTCT
CCTCGGTCTCGATTCTACGCGTACCGGTTAGTAATGAGATCCCTCCCCCCCCCTAACGTTACTGGCCGAA
GCCGCTTGGAATAAGGCCGGTGTGCGTTTGTCTATATGTTATTTTCCACCATATTGCCGTCTTTTGGCAA
TGTGAGGGCCCGGAAACCTGGCCCTGTCTTCTTGACGAGCATTCCTAGGGGTCTTTCCCCTCTCGCCAAA
GGAATGCAAGGTCTGTTGAATGTCGTGAAGGAAGCAGTTCCTCTGGAAGCTTCTTGAAGACAAACAACGT
CTGTAGCGACCCTTTGCAGGCAGCGGAACCCCCCACCTGGCGACAGGTGCCTCTGCGGCCAAAAGCCACG
TGTATAAGATACACCTGCAAAGGCGGCACAACCCCAGTGCCACGTTGTGAGTTGGATAGTTGTGGAAAGA
GTCAAATGGCTCTCCTCAAGCGTATTCAACAAGGGGCTGAAGGATGCCCAGAAGGTACCCCATTGTATGG
GATCTGATCTGGGGCCTCGGTGCACATGCTTTACATGTGTTTAGTCGAGGTTAAAAAAACGTCTAGGCCC
CCCGAACCACGGGGACGTGGTTTTCCTTTGAAAAACACGATGATAATATGGCCACACATATGACCGAGTA
CAAGCCCACGGTGCGCCTCGCCACCCGCGACGACGTCCCCAGGGCCGTACGCACCCTCGCCGCCGCGTTC
GCCGACTACCCCGCCACGCGCCACACCGTCGATCCGGACCGCCACATCGAGCGGGTCACCGAGCTGCAAG
AACTCTTCCTCACGCGCGTCGGGCTCGACATCGGCAAGGTGTGGGTCGCGGACGACGGCGCCGCGGTGGC
GGTCTGGACCACGCCGGAGAGCGTCGAAGCGGGGGCGGTGTTCGCCGAGATCGGCCCGCGCATGGCCGAG
TTGAGCGGTTCCCGGCTGGCCGCGCAGCAACAGATGGAAGGCCTCCTGGCGCCGCACCGGCCCAAGGAGC
CCGCGTGGTTCCTGGCCACCGTCGGCGTCTCGCCCGACCACCAGGGCAAGGGTCTGGGCAGCGCCGTCGT
GCTCCCCGGAGTGGAGGCGGCCGAGCGCGCCGGGGTGCCCGCCTTCCTGGAGACCTCCGCGCCCCGCAAC
CTCCCCTTCTACGAGCGGCTCGGCTTCACCGTCACCGCCGACGTCGAGGTGCCCGAAGGACCGCGCACCT
GGTGCATGACCCGCAAGCCCGGTGCCTAAATCGATAGATCCTAATCAACCTCTGGATTACAAAATTTGTG
AAAGATTGACTGGTATTCTTAACTATGTTGCTCCTTTTACGCTATGTGGATACGCTGCTTTAATGCCTTT
GTATCATGCTATTGCTTCCCGTATGGCTTTCATTTTCTCCTCCTTGTATAAATCCTGGTTGCTGTCTCTT
TATGAGGAGTTGTGGCCCGTTGTCAGGCAACGTGGCGTGGTGTGCACTGTGTTTGCTGACGCAACCCCCA
CTGGTTGGGGCATTGCCACCACCTGTCAGCTCCTTTCCGGGACTTTCGCTTTCCCCCTCCCTATTGCCAC
GGCGGAACTCATCGCCGCCTGCCTTGCCCGCTGCTGGACAGGGGCTCGGCTGTTGGGCACTGACAATTCC
GTGGTGTTGTCGGGGAAATCATCGTCCTTTCCTTGGCTGCTCGCCTGTGTTGCCACCTGGATTCTGCGCG
GGACGTCCTTCTGCTACGTCCCTTCGGCCCTCAATCCAGCGGACCTTCCTTCCCGCGGCCTGCTGCCGGC
TCTGCGGCCTCTTCCGCGTCTTCGCCTTCGCCCTCAGACGAGTCGGATCTCCCTTTGGGCCGCCTCCCCG
CCTGAGATCCTTTAAGACCAATGACTTACAAGGCAGCTGTAGATCTTAGCCACTTTTTAAAAGAAAAGGG
GGGACTGGAAGGGCTAATTCACTCCCAACGAAGACAAGATCTGCTTTTTGCTTGTACTGGGTCTCTCTGG
TTAGACCAGATCTGAGCCTGGGAGCTCTCTGGCTAACTAGGGAACCCACTGCTTAAGCCTCAATAAAGCT
TGCCTTGAGTGCTTCAAGTAGTGTGTGCCCGTCTGTTGTGTGACTCTGGTAACTAGAGATCCCTCAGACC
CTTTTAGTCAGTGTGGAAAATCTCTAGCAGTAGTAGTTCATGTCATCTTATTATTCAGTATTTATAACTT
GCAAAGAAATGAATATCAGAGAGTGAGAGGCCCGGGTTAATTAAGGAAAGGGCTAGATCATTCTTGAAGA
CGAAAGGGCCTCGTGATACGCCTATTTTTATAGGTTAATGTCATGATAATAATGGTTTCTTAGACGTCAG
GTGGCACTTTTCGGGGAAATGTGCGCGGAACCCCTATTTGTTTATTTTTCTAAATACATTCAAATATGTA
TCCGCTCATGAGACAATAACCCTGATAAATGCTTCAATAATATTGAAAAAGGAAGAGTATGAGTATTCAA
CATTTCCGTGTCGCCCTTATTCCCTTTTTTGCGGCATTTTGCCTTCCTGTTTTTGCTCACCCAGAAACGC
TGGTGAAAGTAAAAGATGCTGAAGATCAGTTGGGTGCACGAGTGGGTTACATCGAACTGGATCTCAACAG
CGGTAAGATCCTTGAGAGTTTTCGCCCCGAAGAACGTTTTCCAATGATGAGCACTTTTAAAGTTCTGCTA
TGTGGCGCGGTATTATCCCGTGTTGACGCCGGGCAAGAGCAACTCGGTCGCCGCATACACTATTCTCAGA
ATGACTTGGTTGAGTACTCACCAGTCACAGAAAAGCATCTTACGGATGGCATGACAGTAAGAGAATTATG
CAGTGCTGCCATAACCATGAGTGATAACACTGCGGCCAACTTACTTCTGACAACGATCGGAGGACCGAAG
GAGCTAACCGCTTTTTTGCACAACATGGGGGATCATGTAACTCGCCTTGATCGTTGGGAACCGGAGCTGA
ATGAAGCCATACCAAACGACGAGCGTGACACCACGATGCCTGTAGCAATGGCAACAACGTTGCGCAAACT
ATTAACTGGCGAACTACTTACTCTAGCTTCCCGGCAACAATTAATAGACTGGATGGAGGCGGATAAAGTT
GCAGGACCACTTCTGCGCTCGGCCCTTCCGGCTGGCTGGTTTATTGCTGATAAATCTGGAGCCGGTGAGC
GTGGGTCTCGCGGTATCATTGCAGCACTGGGGCCAGATGGTAAGCCCTCCCGTATCGTAGTTATCTACAC
GACGGGGAGTCAGGCAACTATGGATGAACGAAATAGACAGATCGCTGAGATAGGTGCCTCACTGATTAAG
CATTGGTAACTGTCAGACCAAGTTTACTCATATATACTTTAGATTGATTTAAAACTTCATTTTTAATTTA
AAAGGATCTAGGTGAAGATCCTTTTTGATAATCTCATGACCAAAATCCCTTAACGTGAGTTTTCGTTCCA
CTGAGCGTCAGACCCCGTAGAAAAGATCAAAGGATCTTCTTGAGATCCTTTTTTTCTGCGCGTAATCTGC
TGCTTGCAAACAAAAAAACCACCGCTACCAGCGGTGGTTTGTTTGCCGGATCAAGAGCTACCAACTCTTT
TTCCGAAGGTAACTGGCTTCAGCAGAGCGCAGATACCAAATACTGTTCTTCTAGTGTAGCCGTAGTTAGG
CCACCACTTCAAGAACTCTGTAGCACCGCCTACATACCTCGCTCTGCTAATCCTGTTACCAGTGGCTGCT
GCCAGTGGCGATAAGTCGTGTCTTACCGGGTTGGACTCAAGACGATAGTTACCGGATAAGGCGCAGCGGT
CGGGCTGAACGGGGGGTTCGTGCACACAGCCCAGCTTGGAGCGAACGACCTACACCGAACTGAGATACCT
ACAGCGTGAGCTATGAGAAAGCGCCACGCTTCCCGAAGGGAGAAAGGCGGACAGGTATCCGGTAAGCGGC
AGGGTCGGAACAGGAGAGCGCACGAGGGAGCTTCCAGGGGGAAACGCCTGGTATCTTTATAGTCCTGTCG
GGTTTCGCCACCTCTGACTTGAGCGTCGATTTTTGTGATGCTCGTCAGGGGGGCGGAGCCTATGGAAAAA
CGCCAGCAACGCGGCCTTTTTACGGTTCCTGGCCTTTTGCTGGCCTTTTGCTCACATGTTCTTTCCTGCG
TTATCCCCTGATTCTGTGGATAACCGTATTACCGCCTTTGAGTGAGCTGATACCGCTCGCCGCAGCCGAA
CGACCGAGCGCAGCGAGTCAGTGAGCGAGGAAGCGGAAGAGCGCCCAATACGCAAACCGCCTCTCCCCGC
GCGTTGGCCGATTCATTAATGCAGCAAGCTCATGGCTGACTAATTTTTTTTATTTATGCAGAGGCCGAGG
CCGCCTCGGCCTCTGAGCTATTCCAGAAGTAGTGAGGAGGCTTTTTTGGAGGCCTAGGCTTTTGCAAAAA
GCTCCCCGTGGCACGACAGGTTTCCCGACTGGAAAGCGGGCAGTGAGCGCAACGCAATTAATGTGAGTTA
GCTCACTCATTAGGCACCCCAGGCTTTACACTTTATGCTTCCGGCTCGTATGTTGTGTGGAATTGTGAGC
GGATAACAATTTCACACAGGAAACAGCTATGACATGATTACGAATTTCACAAATAAAGCATTTTTTTCAC
TGCATTCTAGTTGTGGTTTGTCCAAACTCATCAATGTATCTTATCATGTCTGGATCAACTGGATAACTCA
AGCTAACCAAAATCATCCCAAACTTCCCACCCCATACCCTATTACCACTGCCAATTACCTGTGGTTTCAT
TTACTCTAAACCTGTGATTCCTCTGAATTATTTTCATTTTAAAGAAATTGTATTTGTTAAATATGTACTA
CAAACTTAGTAGT
