>Addgene plasmid #116384 | pHAGE-FGFR3-R124W | depositor partial sequence | sequence record 219258 | insert
ATGGGCGCCCCTGCCTGCGCCCTCGCGCTCTGCGTGGCCGTGGCCATCGTGGCCGGCGCCTCCTCGGAGT
CCTTGGGGACGGAGCAGCGCGTCGTGGGGCGAGCGGCAGAAGTCCCGGGCCCAGAGCCCGGCCAGCAGGA
GCAGTTGGTCTTCGGCAGCGGGGATGCTGTGGAGCTGAGCTGTCCCCCGCCCGGGGGTGGTCCCATGGGG
CCCACTGTCTGGGTCAAGGATGGCACAGGGCTGGTGCCCTCGGAGCGTGTCCTGGTGGGGCCCCAGCGGC
TGCAGGTGCTGAATGCCTCCCACGAGGACTCCGGGGCCTACAGCTGCCGGCAGCGGCTCACGCAGCGCGT
ACTGTGCCACTTCAGTGTGTGGGTGACAGACGCTCCATCCTCGGGAGATGACGAAGACGGGGAGGACGAG
GCTGAGGACACAGGTGTGGACACAGGGGCCCCTTACTGGACACGGCCCGAGCGGATGGACAAGAAGCTGC
TGGCCGTGCCGGCCGCCAACACCGTCCGCTTCCGCTGCCCAGCCGCTGGCAACCCCACTCCCTCCATCTC
CTGGCTGAAGAACGGCAGGGAGTTCCGCGGCGAGCACCGCATTGGAGGCATCAAGCTGCGGCATCAGCAG
TGGAGCCTGGTCATGGAAAGCGTGGTGCCCTCGGACCGCGGCAACTACACCTGCGTCGTGGAGAACAAGT
TTGGCAGCATCCGGCAGACGTACACGCTGGACGTGCTGGAGCGCTCCCCGCACCGGCCCATCCTGCAGGC
GGGGCTGCCGGCCAACCAGACGGCGGTGCTGGGCAGCGACGTGGAGTTCCACTGCAAGGTGTACAGTGAC
GCACAGCCCCACATCCAGTGGCTCAAGCACGTGGAGGTGAACGGCAGCAAGGTGGGCCCGGACGGCACAC
CCTACGTTACCGTGCTCAAGACGGCGGGCGCTAACACCACCGACAAGGAGCTAGAGGTTCTCTCCTTGCA
CAACGTCACCTTTGAGGACGCCGGGGAGTACACCTGCCTGGCGGGCAATTCTATTGGGTTTTCTCATCAC
TCTGCGTGGCTGGTGGTGCTGCCAGCCGAGGAGGAGCTGGTGGAGGCTGACGAGGCGGGCAGTGTGTATG
CAGGCATCCTCAGCTACGGGGTGGGCTTCTTCCTGTTCATCCTGGTGGTGGCGGCTGTGACGCTCTGCCG
CCTGCGCAGCCCCCCCAAGAAAGGCCTGGGCTCCCCCACCGTGCACAAGATCTCCCGCTTCCCGCTCAAG
CGACAGGTGTCCCTGGAGTCCAACGCGTCCATGAGCTCCAACACACCACTGGTGCGCATCGCAAGGCTGT
CCTCAGGGGAGGGCCCCACGCTGGCCAATGTCTCCGAGCTCGAGCTGCCTGCCGACCCCAAATGGGAGCT
GTCTCGGGCCCGGCTGACCCTGGGCAAGCCCCTTGGGGAGGGCTGCTTCGGCCAGGTGGTCATGGCGGAG
GCCATCGGCATTGACAAGGACCGGGCCGCCAAGCCTGTCACCGTAGCCGTGAAGATGCTGAAAGACGATG
CCACTGACAAGGACCTGTCGGACCTGGTGTCTGAGATGGAGATGATGAAGATGATCGGGAAACACAAAAA
CATCATCAACCTGCTGGGCGCCTGCACGCAGGGCGGGCCCCTGTACGTGCTGGTGGAGTACGCGGCCAAG
GGTAACCTGCGGGAGTTTCTGCGGGCGCGGCGGCCCCCGGGCCTGGACTACTCCTTCGACACCTGCAAGC
CGCCCGAGGAGCAGCTCACCTTCAAGGACCTGGTGTCCTGTGCCTACCAGGTGGCCCGGGGCATGGAGTA
CTTGGCCTCCCAGAAGTGCATCCACAGGGACCTGGCTGCCCGCAATGTGCTGGTGACCGAGGACAACGTG
ATGAAGATCGCAGACTTCGGGCTGGCCCGGGACGTGCACAACCTCGACTACTACAAGAAGACAACCAACG
GCCGGCTGCCCGTGAAGTGGATGGCGCCTGAGGCCTTGTTTGACCGAGTCTACACTCACCAGAGTGACGT
CTGGTCCTTTGGGGTCCTGCTCTGGGAGATCTTCACGCTGGGGGGCTCCCCGTACCCCGGCATCCCTGTG
GAGGAGCTCTTCAAGCTGCTGAAGGAGGGCCACCGCATGGACAAGCCCGCCAACTGCACACACGACCTGT
ACATGATCATGCGGGAGTGCTGGCATGCCGCGCCCTCCCAGAGGCCCACCTTCAAGCAGCTGGTGGAGGA
CCTGGACCGTGTCCTTACCGTGACGTCCACCGACGAGTACCTGGACCTGTCGGCGCCTTTCGAGCAGTAC
TCCCCGGGTGGCCAGGACACCCCCAGCTCCAGCTCCTCAGGGGACGACTCCGTGTTTGCCCACGACCTGC
TGCCCCCGGCCCCACCCAGCAGTGGGGGCTCGCGGACGTAG
